Addgene plasmid #232122: JDW 947 (pME-mmTcf4_DN_P2A_mCherry)
Purpose: A middle entry gateway clone containing myc-tagged murine dominant negative Tcf4 and an H2A tagged mCherry, separated by a P2A peptide cleavage sequence.
Depositing lab: Joshua Wythe. Depositing organization: University of Virginia. Publication: Defining the Transcriptional and Epigenetic Basis of Organotypic Endothelial Diversity in the Developing and Adult Mouse. Cantu Gutierrez ME, Hill MC, Largoza G, Martin JF, Wythe JD. bioRxiv 2021.11.15.468651 10.1101/2021.11.15.468651.
Backbone
  Vector backbone: pDONR 221
  Vector type: Gateway cloning
Growth in bacteria
  Bacterial resistance: Kanamycin, 50 μg/mL
  Growth temperature: 37°C
  Growth strain: NEB Stable
  Copy number: High Copy
Gene/Insert
  Gene/Insert name: Tcf4ΔN
  Species: M. musculus (mouse)
  Mutation: lacks aa 1-56
  Entrez Gene: Tcf4 (a.k.a. 5730422P05Rik, ASP-I2, E2-2, E2.2, ITF-2, ITF-2b, ITF2, ME2, MITF-2A, MITF-2B, SEF-2, SEF2, SEF2-1, TFE, Tcf-4, bHLHb19)
  Tag / fusion protein: myc (N terminal on insert)
  Cloning method: Restriction Enzyme; 5′ cloning site unknown (unknown if destroyed)
Terms and licenses: Academic/Nonprofit Terms; Industry Terms: Not Available to Industry
How to cite: JDW 947 (pME-mmTcf4_DN_P2A_mCherry) was a gift from Joshua Wythe (Addgene plasmid # 232122 ; http://n2t.net/addgene:232122 ; RRID:Addgene_232122)
