[The description below was written by a language model from this plasmid's Addgene catalogue record and pLannotate feature annotations shown in this document.]
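Description:
JDW 947 (pME-mmTcf4_DN_P2A_mCherry) is a Gateway middle entry clone built in the pDONR 221 backbone, about 5.1 kb in size. It is propagated in E. coli as a high-copy plasmid from a ColE1/pUC-type origin and selected with kanamycin through the KanR aminoglycoside phosphotransferase gene. The cargo lies between attL1 and attL2 recombination sites, so it can be moved by an LR Clonase reaction into a destination vector, alone or in multisite assemblies with 5′ and 3′ entry clones. The rrnB T1 and T2 terminators upstream of attL1 insulate the insert from read-through transcription. A T7 promoter sits just outside attL2, and the short lacI and lacZα fragments are backbone remnants.

The plasmid carries no eukaryotic promoter or polyadenylation signal. Expression therefore depends on elements supplied by the destination vector or partner entry clones. The open reading frame encodes an N-terminally myc-tagged, dominant-negative mouse Tcf4 lacking amino acids 1–56, followed by a P2A self-cleaving peptide and an H2A–mCherry fusion. The catalogue's Entrez link points to the bHLH factor Tcf4 (E2-2), but the sequence annotation identifies the coding region as Tcf7l2, the Wnt-pathway TCF/LEF factor also called Tcf4. In general, N-terminal truncation of this factor removes the β-catenin-binding region, giving a protein that occupies Tcf sites without mediating β-catenin-dependent activation. The histone portion matches an H2A variant (annotated as chicken H2AZ2) and directs mCherry to chromatin, so expressing cells are marked by red nuclei. Ribosomal skipping at P2A yields the two proteins from a single transcript. The construct serves as a modular component for building expression vectors that block canonical Wnt/β-catenin transcriptional output while labelling the expressing cells.
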