Features (pLannotate 1.2.2; 12 found; start..end, strand, type, name):
    121..213     +  CDS            lacI (fragment): lac repressor; lacI; The lac repressor binds to the lac operator to inhibit transcription in E. coli. This inhibition can be relieved by adding lactose or isopropyl-β-D-thiogalactopyranoside (IPTG).
    268..295     -  terminator     rrnB T2 terminator: transcription terminator T2 from the E. coli rrnB gene
    427..470     +  terminator     rrnB T1 terminator: Escherichia coli rrnB; transcription terminator T1 from the E. coli rrnB gene
    517..553     -  CDS            lacZα (fragment): LacZα fragment of β-galactosidase; lacZ fragment
    569..668     +  protein_bind   attL1: mutant version of attL; recombination site for the Gateway® LR reaction LR Clonase™
    705..2045    +  CDS            Tcf7l2: TF7L2_MOUSE - Also known as Tcf4. Experimental evidence at protein level: Swiss-Prot protein existence level 1. Participates in the Wnt signaling pathway and modulates MYC expression by binding to its promoter in a sequence-specific manner. Acts as repressor in the absence of CTNNB1, and as activator in its presence. Activates transcription from promoters with several copies of the Tcf motif CCTTTGATC in the presence of CTNNB1. TLE1, TLE2, TLE3 and TLE4 repress transactivation mediated by TCF7L2/TCF4 and CTNNB1. Expression of dominant-negative mutants results in cell-cycle arrest in G1 (By sim
   2121..2504    +  CDS            H2AZ2: H2AV_CHICK - Also known as H2AF. Experimental evidence at protein level: Swiss-Prot protein existence level 1. Variant histone H2A which replaces conventional H2A in a subset of nucleosomes. Nucleosomes wrap and compact DNA into chromatin, limiting DNA accessibility to the cellular machineries which require DNA as a template. Histones thereby play a central role in transcription regulation, DNA repair, DNA replication and chromosomal stability. DNA accessibility is regulated via a complex set of post- translational modifications of histones, also called histone code, and nucleosome remodeling.
   2511..3218    +  CDS            mCherry: mCherry is a basic (constitutively fluorescent) red fluorescent protein published in 2004, derived from Discosoma sp.. It is reported to be a very rapidly-maturing monomer with low acid sensitivity.
   3240..3338    -  protein_bind   attL2: mutant version of attL; recombination site for the Gateway® LR reaction LR Clonase™
   3356..3374    -  promoter       T7 promoter: promoter for bacteriophage T7 RNA polymerase
   3508..4317    +  CDS            KanR: aminoglycoside phosphotransferase; aph(3')-Ia; confers resistance to kanamycin in bacteria or G418 (Geneticin®) in eukaryotes
   4464..5052    +  rep_origin     ori: high-copy-number ColE1/pMB1/pBR322/pUC origin of replication
>Addgene plasmid #232122 | JDW 947 (pME-mmTcf4_DN_P2A_mCherry) | addgene full sequence | sequence record 459820 | Addgene NGS Result
CTTTCCTGCGTTATCCCCTGATTCTGTGGATAACCGTATTACCGCCTTTGAGTGAGCTGATACCGCTCGC
CGCAGCCGAACGACCGAGCGCAGCGAGTCAGTGAGCGAGGAAGCGGAAGAGCGCCCAATACGCAAACCGC
CTCTCCCCGCGCGTTGGCCGATTCATTAATGCAGCTGGCACGACAGGTTTCCCGACTGGAAAGCGGGCAG
TGAGCGCAACGCAATTAATACGCGTACCGCTAGCCAGGAAGAGTTTGTAGAAACGCAAAAAGGCCATCCG
TCAGGATGGCCTTCTGCTTAGTTTGATGCCTGGCAGTTTATGGCGGGCGTCCTGCCCGCCACCCTCCGGG
CCGTTGCTTCACAACGTTCAAATCCGCTCCCGGCGGATTTGTCCTACTCAGGAGAGCGTTCACCGACAAA
CAACAGATAAAACGAAAGGCCCAGTCTTCCGACTGAGCCTTTCGTTTTATTTGATGCCTGGCAGTTCCCT
ACTCTCGCGTTAACGCTAGCATGGATGTTTTCCCAGTCACGACGTTGTAAAACGACGGCCAGTCTTAAGC
TCGGGCCCCAAATAATGATTTTATTTTGACTGATAGTGACCTGTTCGTTGCAACAAATTGATGAGCAATG
CTTTTTTATAATGCCAACTTTGTACAAAAAAGCAGGCTGGATCCCCCACCATGGCATCAATGCAGAAGCT
GATCTCAGAGGAGGACCTGCTTATGGCCATGGAGGCCCGAATTCGGTCGACCGAGATCTCTATGCAAGAC
AGCTCCTCCGATTCCGAGGCGGAAAGACGGCCTCCGCCTCGCTCCGAAAGTTTCCGAGATAAATCCCGGG
AAAGTTTGGAAGAAGCGGCCAAGAGGCAAGATGGAGGGCTCTTTAAGGGGCCACCGTATCCCGGCTACCC
CTTCATCATGATCCCCGACCTGACGAGCCCCTACCTCCCCAACGGATCGCTCTCGCCCACCGCCCGAACC
CTCCATTTTCAATCCGGCAGCACTCATTACTCTGCGTACAAAACGATTGAACACCAGATTGCAATTCAGT
ATCTTCAGATGAAATGGCCACTGCTTGATGTCCAAGCAGGAAGCCTCCAGAGCAGACAAACCCTCAAGGA
TGCTCGTTCGCCGTCGCCAGCACACATCGTTTCGAACAAAGTACCGGTGGTGCAACACCCCCACCATGTC
CACCCACTCACGCCTCTCATCACGTACAGCAATGAACACTTCACCCCGGGAAATCCACCTCCGCACTTAC
CAGCTGACGTAGACCCCAAAACAGGAATCCCAAGGCCTCCGCACCCTCCAGATATCTCTCCATATTACCC
GCTGTCGCCCGGCACCGTAGGACAAATCCCCCATCCGCTAGGATGGTTAGTACCACAGCAAGGTCAGCCT
GTGTACCCAATCACGACAGGAGGATTCAGACACCCCTACCCCACAGCGCTGACAGTCAACGCATCTATGT
CTAGGTTCCCTCCCCATATGGTCCCTCCCCATCACACTCTGCACACGACCGGCATCCCTCACCCGGCCAT
CGTCACACCGACAGTCAAGCAGGAATCCTCCCAGAGTGACGTCGGCTCACTCCACAGCTCAAAGCATCAG
GACTCCAAAAAGGAAGAAGAGAAGAAGAAGCCCCACATAAAGAAGCCCCTTAATGCATTCATGTTGTATA
TGAAAGAGATGAGAGCGAAGGTGGTGGCCGAATGCACATTGAAAGAGAGTGCAGCCATCAACCAGATTCT
CGGGCGCAGGTGGCACGCCCTGTCCAGGGAAGAACAGGCAAAATACTACGAGCTGGCCCGGAAGGAACGA
CAGCTTCACATGCAGCTGTACCCTGGCTGGTCTGCACGGGATAACTATGGGAAGAAGAAGAAGAGAAAAA
GAGACAAGCAGCCGGGGGAAACCAACGAACACAGCGAATGTTTCCTAAATCCTTGCCTTTCGCTTCCTCC
GATCACAGACCTGAGCGCTCCTAAGAAATGCCGAGCGCGCTTTGGCCTTGATCAACAGAATAACTGGTGC
GGCCCCTGCAGTCTTCGAGGTACCGGAGCCACTAACTTCTCCCTGTTGAAACAAGCAGGGGATGTCGAAG
AGAATCCCGGGCCACCTAGGATGGCAGGTGGAAAAGCAGGTAAAGACAGTGGAAAAGCCAAGACGAAAGC
CGTCTCCAGATCTCAGAGAGCTGGTCTGCAGTTCCCTGTAGGTCGTATCCACAGGCACCTGAAGACACGA
ACCACCAGCCATGGCCGTGTCGGAGCTACAGCTGCGGTTTACAGTGCTGCTATCCTGGAGTATCTCACCG
CTGAGGTGCTGGAGTTGGCTGGAAACGCTTCTAAGGATCTGAAGGTGAAGCGAATCACTCCCAGACATTT
ACAGCTGGCCATCCGCGGAGACGAGGAGCTGGACTCGCTTATCAAGGCCACCATTGCTGGAGGAGGAGTC
ATTCCTCACATCCACAAGTCTCTGATTGGTAAGAAGGGCCAGCAGAAAACCGCAGGGGGGATGGTGAGCA
AGGGCGAGGAGGACAACATGGCCATCATCAAGGAGTTCATGCGCTTCAAGGTGCACATGGAGGGCTCCGT
GAACGGCCACGAGTTCGAGATCGAGGGCGAGGGCGAGGGCCGCCCCTACGAGGGCACCCAGACCGCCAAG
CTGAAGGTGACCAAGGGCGGCCCCCTGCCCTTCGCCTGGGACATCCTGTCCCCTCAGTTCATGTACGGCT
CCAAGGCCTACGTGAAGCACCCCGCCGACATCCCCGACTACTTGAAGCTGTCCTTCCCCGAGGGCTTCAA
GTGGGAGCGCGTGATGAACTTCGAGGACGGCGGCGTGGTGACCGTGACCCAGGACTCCTCCCTGCAGGAC
GGCGAGTTCATCTACAAGGTGAAGCTGCGCGGCACCAACTTCCCCTCCGACGGCCCCGTAATGCAGAAGA
AGACCATGGGCTGGGAGGCCTCCTCCGAGCGGATGTACCCCGAGGACGGCGCCCTGAAGGGCGAGATCAA
GCAGAGGCTGAAGCTGAAGGACGGCGGCCACTACGACGCCGAGGTCAAGACCACCTACAAGGCCAAGAAG
CCCGTGCAGCTGCCCGGCGCCTACAACGTCAACATCAAGCTGGACATCACCTCCCACAACGAGGACTACA
CCATCGTGGAACAGTACGAGCGCGCCGAGGGCCGCCACTCCACCGGCGGCATGGACGAGCTGTACAAGTA
ATGATAGCTCGAGAGATCTCCCAGCTTTCTTGTACAAAGTTGGCATTATAAGAAAGCATTGCTTATCAAT
TTGTTGCAACGAACAGGTCACTATCAGTCAAAATAAAATCATTATTTGCCATCCAGCTGATATCCCCTAT
AGTGAGTCGTATTACATGGTCATAGCTGTTTCCTGGCAGCTCTGGCCCGTGTCTCAAAATCTCTGATGTT
ACATTGCACAAGATAAAAATATATCATCATGAACAATAAAACTGTCTGCTTACATAAACAGTAATACAAG
GGGTGTTATGAGCCATATTCAACGGGAAACGTCGAGGCCGCGATTAAATTCCAACATGGATGCTGATTTA
TATGGGTATAAATGGGCTCGCGATAATGTCGGGCAATCAGGTGCGACAATCTATCGCTTGTATGGGAAGC
CCGATGCGCCAGAGTTGTTTCTGAAACATGGCAAAGGTAGCGTTGCCAATGATGTTACAGATGAGATGGT
CAGACTAAACTGGCTGACGGAATTTATGCCTCTTCCGACCATCAAGCATTTTATCCGTACTCCTGATGAT
GCATGGTTACTCACCACTGCGATCCCCGGAAAAACAGCATTCCAGGTATTAGAAGAATATCCTGATTCAG
GTGAAAATATTGTTGATGCGCTGGCAGTGTTCCTGCGCCGGTTGCATTCGATTCCTGTTTGTAATTGTCC
TTTTAACAGCGATCGCGTATTTCGTCTCGCTCAGGCGCAATCACGAATGAATAACGGTTTGGTTGATGCG
AGTGATTTTGATGACGAGCGTAATGGCTGGCCTGTTGAACAAGTCTGGAAAGAAATGCATAAACTTTTGC
CATTCTCACCGGATTCAGTCGTCACTCATGGTGATTTCTCACTTGATAACCTTATTTTTGACGAGGGGAA
ATTAATAGGTTGTATTGATGTTGGACGAGTCGGAATCGCAGACCGATACCAGGATCTTGCCATCCTATGG
AACTGCCTCGGTGAGTTTTCTCCTTCATTACAGAAACGGCTTTTTCAAAAATATGGTATTGATAATCCTG
ATATGAATAAATTGCAGTTTCATTTGATGCTCGATGAGTTTTTCTAATCAGAATTGGTTAATTGGTTGTA
ACACTGGCAGAGCATTACGCTGACTTGACGGGACGGCGCAAGCTCATGACCAAAATCCCTTAACGTGAGT
TACGCGTCGTTCCACTGAGCGTCAGACCCCGTAGAAAAGATCAAAGGATCTTCTTGAGATCCTTTTTTTC
TGCGCGTAATCTGCTGCTTGCAAACAAAAAAACCACCGCTACCAGCGGTGGTTTGTTTGCCGGATCAAGA
GCTACCAACTCTTTTTCCGAAGGTAACTGGCTTCAGCAGAGCGCAGATACCAAATACTGTTCTTCTAGTG
TAGCCGTAGTTAGGCCACCACTTCAAGAACTCTGTAGCACCGCCTACATACCTCGCTCTGCTAATCCTGT
TACCAGTGGCTGCTGCCAGTGGCGATAAGTCGTGTCTTACCGGGTTGGACTCAAGACGATAGTTACCGGA
TAAGGCGCAGCGGTCGGGCTGAACGGGGGGTTCGTGCACACAGCCCAGCTTGGAGCGAACGACCTACACC
GAACTGAGATACCTACAGCGTGAGCTATGAGAAAGCGCCACGCTTCCCGAAGGGAGAAAGGCGGACAGGT
ATCCGGTAAGCGGCAGGGTCGGAACAGGAGAGCGCACGAGGGAGCTTCCAGGGGGAAACGCCTGGTATCT
TTATAGTCCTGTCGGGTTTCGCCACCTCTGACTTGAGCGTCGATTTTTGTGATGCTCGTCAGGGGGGCGG
AGCCTATGGAAAAACGCCAGCAACGCGGCCTTTTTACGGTTCCTGGCCTTTTGCTGGCCTTTTGCTCACA
TGTT
